Addgene plasmid #175427: pCDNA4 3xFLAG Halo E55A E57A K58A nsp1
Purpose: Expresses E55A E57A K58A CoV2 nsp1 in mammalian cells. This contains a 3XFLAG Halo tag fusion to nsp1.
Depositing lab: Britt Glaunsinger. Depositing organization: University of California, Berkeley. Publication: The N-terminal domain of SARS-CoV-2 nsp1 plays key roles in suppression of cellular gene expression and preservation of viral gene expression. Mendez AS, Ly M, Gonzalez-Sanchez AM, Hartenian E, Ingolia NT, Cate JH, Glaunsinger BA. Cell Rep. 2021 Oct 19;37(3):109841. doi: 10.1016/j.celrep.2021.109841. Epub 2021 Sep 30. PubMed 34624207.
Backbone
  Vector backbone: pCDNA4
  Backbone size w/o insert (bp): 6028
  Total vector size (bp): 6567
  Vector type: Mammalian Expression
  Selectable markers: Zeocin
Growth in bacteria
  Bacterial resistance: Ampicillin, 100 μg/mL
  Growth temperature: 37°C
  Growth strain: DH5alpha
  Copy number: High Copy
Gene/Insert
  Gene/Insert name: nsp1 E55A E57A K58A
  Species: CoV2
  Insert size (bp): 539
  Mutation: N-terminal mutants E55A E57A K58A
  Promoter: CMV
  Tag / fusion protein: 3XFLAG Halo (N terminal on backbone)
  Cloning method: Unknown
  Sequencing primers: 5′ CMV forward; 3′ BGH reverse
Terms and licenses: Academic/Nonprofit Terms; Industry Terms: Not Available to Industry
How to cite: pCDNA4 3xFLAG Halo E55A E57A K58A nsp1 was a gift from Britt Glaunsinger (Addgene plasmid # 175427 ; http://n2t.net/addgene:175427 ; RRID:Addgene_175427)
