[The description below was written by a language model from this plasmid's Addgene catalogue record and pLannotate feature annotations shown in this document.]
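Description:
pCDNA4 3xFLAG Halo E55A E57A K58A nsp1 is a mammalian expression plasmid of about 6.6 kb, built on the pCDNA4 backbone, that produces a mutant form of SARS-CoV-2 non-structural protein 1 (nsp1) as a tagged fusion. In bacteria it is maintained at high copy from a ColE1/pUC-type origin under ampicillin selection (AmpR, β-lactamase). An f1 origin is also present. For selection in mammalian cells it carries a Zeocin resistance cassette in which the Sh ble gene sits behind both the SV40 early promoter and the bacterial EM7 promoter and is followed by an SV40 polyadenylation signal.

The expression cassette is driven by the CMV immediate-early enhancer and promoter and terminated by the bGH polyadenylation signal. Immediately downstream of the promoter, the annotation picks up short fragments matching tet operator-containing promoters. This suggests the backbone may be a tetracycline-operator (TO-type) version of pCDNA4, in which expression would be repressible in cells that supply Tet repressor and constitutive otherwise, although the catalogue entry does not say so. The open reading frame reads, from the N terminus, FLAG epitope (recorded as 3xFLAG, only partly detected by the annotation), HaloTag, a TEV protease cleavage site, and then the roughly 540 bp nsp1 coding region, which the software matched to the SARS-CoV-2 replicase polyprotein 1a. The insert carries three alanine substitutions in the N-terminal domain: E55A, E57A and K58A.

FLAG allows immunodetection and affinity capture, and HaloTag allows covalent labelling or pulldown with chloroalkane ligands. The TEV site permits removal of both tags. The associated study examined how the nsp1 N-terminal domain contributes to suppression of host gene expression and preservation of viral gene expression, so this mutant is suited to comparison against wild-type nsp1 in transfected cells.
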