Features (pLannotate 1.2.2; 25 found; start..end, strand, type, name):
      1..380     +  enhancer       CMV enhancer: human cytomegalovirus immediate early enhancer
    381..584     +  promoter       CMV promoter: human cytomegalovirus (CMV) immediate early promoter
    586..605     +  promoter       PLtetO-1 promoter (fragment): modified phage lambda PL promoter with tet operator sites (Lutz and Bujard, 1997)
    607..626     +  promoter       PLtetO-1 promoter (fragment): modified phage lambda PL promoter with tet operator sites (Lutz and Bujard, 1997)
    634..667     +  promoter       TRE3GV promoter (fragment): 3rd-generation Tet-responsive promoter that can be activated by binding of Tet-On® 3G, optimized for retroviral and lentiviral vectors
    805..825     +  CDS            FLAG (fragment): FLAG® epitope tag, followed by an enterokinase cleavage site
    835..1722    +  CDS            HaloTag®: modified bacterial dehalogenase that forms covalent bonds with chloroalkane derivatives
   1735..1755    +  CDS            TEV site: tobacco etch virus (TEV) protease recognition and cleavage site
   1762..2298    +  CDS            R1A_SARS2 (fragment): Experimental evidence at protein level: Swiss-Prot protein existence level 1. [Non-structural protein 10]: Plays a pivotal role in viral transcription by stimulating both nsp14 3'-5' exoribonuclease and nsp16 2'-O-methyltransferase activities. Therefore plays an essential role in viral mRNAs cap methylation. From Severe acute respiratory syndrome coronavirus 2 (2019-nCoV) (SARS-CoV-2).
   2350..2574    +  polyA_signal   bGH poly(A) signal: bovine growth hormone polyadenylation signal
   2578..2599    +  promoter       SV40 promoter (fragment): SV40 enhancer and early promoter
   2620..3048    +  rep_origin     f1 ori (sequence partly withheld): f1 bacteriophage origin of replication; arrow indicates direction of (+) strand synthesis
   3062..3391    +  promoter       SV40 promoter: SV40 enhancer and early promoter
   3439..3486    +  promoter       EM7 promoter: synthetic bacterial promoter&nbsp
   3505..3879    +  CDS            BleoR: antibiotic-binding protein; Sh ble from Streptoalloteichus hindustanus; confers resistance to bleomycin, phleomycin, and Zeocin™
   3889..4014    +  CDS            ble (fragment): BLE_KLEPN - Experimental evidence at protein level: Swiss-Prot protein existence level 1. Binding protein with a strong affinity to the bleomycin family of antibiotics. Binds to CL990; an antimitotic-antibiotic compound. From Klebsiella pneumoniae.
   4009..4130    +  polyA_signal   SV40 poly(A) signal: SV40 polyadenylation signal
   4203..4219    -  protein_bind   lac operator: The lac repressor binds to the lac operator to inhibit transcription in E. coli. This inhibition can be relieved by adding lactose or isopropyl-β-D-thiogalactopyranoside (IPTG). lac repressor encoded by lacI
   4227..4257    -  promoter       lac promoter: promoter for the E. coli lac operon
   4272..4293    -  protein_bind   CAP binding site: CAP binding activates transcription in the presence of cAMP. E. coli catabolite activator protein
   4306..4398    -  CDS            lacI (fragment): lac repressor; lacI; The lac repressor binds to the lac operator to inhibit transcription in E. coli. This inhibition can be relieved by adding lactose or isopropyl-β-D-thiogalactopyranoside (IPTG).
   4581..5169    -  rep_origin     ori: high-copy-number ColE1/pMB1/pBR322/pUC origin of replication
   5340..6200    -  CDS            AmpR: β-lactamase; bla; confers resistance to ampicillin, carbenicillin, and related antibiotics
   6201..6305    -  promoter       AmpR promoter: bla
   6364..6416    -  misc_feature   bom (fragment): basis of mobility region from pBR322
>Addgene plasmid #175427 | pCDNA4 3xFLAG Halo E55A E57A K58A nsp1 | addgene full sequence | sequence record 345036 | Addgene NGS Result
GACATTGATTATTGACTAGTTATTAATAGTAATCAATTACGGGGTCATTAGTTCATAGCCCATATATGGA
GTTCCGCGTTACATAACTTACGGTAAATGGCCCGCCTGGCTGACCGCCCAACGACCCCCGCCCATTGACG
TCAATAATGACGTATGTTCCCATAGTAACGCCAATAGGGACTTTCCATTGACGTCAATGGGTGGAGTATT
TACGGTAAACTGCCCACTTGGCAGTACATCAAGTGTATCATATGCCAAGTACGCCCCCTATTGACGTCAA
TGACGGTAAATGGCCCGCCTGGCATTATGCCCAGTACATGACCTTATGGGACTTTCCTACTTGGCAGTAC
ATCTACGTATTAGTCATCGCTATTACCATGGTGATGCGGTTTTGGCAGTACATCAATGGGCGTGGATAGC
GGTTTGACTCACGGGGATTTCCAAGTCTCCACCCCATTGACGTCAATGGGAGTTTGTTTTGGCACCAAAA
TCAACGGGACTTTCCAAAATGTCGTAACAACTCCGCCCCATTGACGCAAATGGGCGGTAGGCGTGTACGG
TGGGAGGTCTATATAAGCAGAGCTCTCCCTATCAGTGATAGAGATCTCCCTATCAGTGATAGAGATCGTC
GACGAGCTCGTTTAGTGAACCGTCAGATCGCCTGGAGACGCCATCCACGCTGTTTTGACCTCCATAGAAG
ACACCGGGACCGATCCAGCCTCCGGACTCTAGCGTTTAAACTTAAGCTTACCAATGATGGACTACAAGGA
CCACGACGGCGACTACAAGGACCACGACATCGACTACAAGGACGACGACGACAAGGGGGCGGCCGCAGAA
ATCGGTACTGGCTTTCCATTCGACCCCCATTATGTGGAAGTCCTGGGCGAGCGCATGCACTACGTCGATG
TTGGTCCGCGCGATGGCACCCCTGTGCTGTTCCTGCACGGTAACCCGACCTCCTCCTACGTGTGGCGCAA
CATCATCCCGCATGTTGCACCGACCCATCGCTGCATTGCTCCAGACCTGATCGGTATGGGCAAATCCGAC
AAACCAGACCTGGGTTATTTCTTCGACGACCACGTCCGCTTCATGGATGCCTTCATCGAAGCCCTGGGTC
TGGAAGAGGTCGTCCTGGTCATTCACGACTGGGGCTCCGCTCTGGGTTTCCACTGGGCCAAGCGCAATCC
AGAGCGCGTCAAAGGTATTGCATTTATGGAGTTCATCCGCCCTATCCCGACCTGGGACGAATGGCCAGAA
TTTGCCCGCGAGACCTTCCAGGCCTTCCGCACCACCGACGTCGGCCGCAAGCTGATCATCGATCAGAACG
TTTTTATCGAGGGTACGCTGCCGATGGGTGTCGTCCGCCCGCTGACTGAAGTCGAGATGGACCATTACCG
CGAGCCGTTCCTGAATCCTGTTGACCGCGAGCCACTGTGGCGCTTCCCAAACGAGCTGCCAATCGCCGGT
GAGCCAGCGAACATCGTCGCGCTGGTCGAAGAATACATGGACTGGCTGCACCAGTCCCCTGTCCCGAAGC
TGCTGTTCTGGGGCACCCCAGGCGTTCTGATCCCACCGGCCGAAGCCGCTCGCCTGGCCAAAAGCCTGCC
TAACTGCAAGGCTGTGGACATCGGCCCGGGTCTGAATCTGCTGCAAGAAGACAACCCGGACCTGATCGGC
AGCGAGATCGCGCGCTGGCTGTCGACGCTCGAGATTTCCGGCGAGCCAACCACTGAGGATCTGTACTTTC
AGAGCGCGGCCGAGAGCCTTGTCCCTGGTTTCAACGAGAAAACACACGTCCAACTCAGTTTGCCTGTTTT
ACAGGTTCGCGACGTGCTCGTACGTGGCTTTGGAGACTCCGTGGAGGAGGTCTTATCAGAGGCACGTCAA
CATCTTAAAGATGGCACTTGTGGCTTAGTAGCAGTTGCAGCGGGCGTTTTGCCTCAACTTGAACAGCCCT
ATGTGTTCATCAAACGTTCGGATGCTCGAACTGCACCTCATGGTCATGTTATGGTTGAGCTGGTAGCAGA
ACTCGAAGGCATTCAGTACGGTCGTAGTGGTGAGACACTTGGTGTCCTTGTCCCTCATGTGGGCGAAATA
CCAGTGGCTTACCGCAAGGTTCTTCTTCGTAAGAACGGTAATAAAGGAGCTGGTGGCCATAGTTACGGCG
CCGATCTAAAGTCATTTGACTTAGGCGACGAGCTTGGCACTGATCCTTATGAAGATTTTCAAGAAAACTG
GAACACTAAACATAGCAGTGGTGTTACCCGTGAACTCATGCGTGAGCTTAACGGAGGGTAGGGCCGCTCG
AGTCTAGAGGGCCCGTTTAAACCCGCTGATCAGCCTCGACTGTGCCTTCTAGTTGCCAGCCATCTGTTGT
TTGCCCCTCCCCCGTGCCTTCCTTGACCCTGGAAGGTGCCACTCCCACTGTCCTTTCCTAATAAAATGAG
GAAATTGCATCGCATTGTCTGAGTAGGTGTCATTCTATTCTGGGGGGTGGGGTGGGGCAGGACAGCAAGG
GGGAGGATTGGGAAGACAATAGCAGGCATGCTGGGGATGCGGTGGGCTCTATGGCTTCTGAGGCGGAAAG
AACCAGCTGGGGCTCTAGGGGGTATCCCC
[124 nt withheld, positions 2620-2743]
C
[91 nt withheld, positions 2745-2835]
A
[49 nt withheld, positions 2837-2885]
CCTTTGACGTTGGAGTCCACGTTCTTT
[37 nt withheld, positions 2913-2949]
ACCCTATCTCGGTCTATTCTTTTGATTTATAAGGGATTTTGCCGATTTCGGCCTATTGGTTAAAAAATGA
GCTGATTTAACAAAAATTTAACGCGAATTAATTCTGTGGAATGTGTGTCAGTTAGGGTGTGGAAAGTCCC
CAGGCTCCCCAGCAGGCAGAAGTATGCAAAGCATGCATCTCAATTAGTCAGCAACCAGGTGTGGAAAGTC
CCCAGGCTCCCCAGCAGGCAGAAGTATGCAAAGCATGCATCTCAATTAGTCAGCAACCATAGTCCCGCCC
CTAACTCCGCCCATCCCGCCCCTAACTCCGCCCAGTTCCGCCCATTCTCCGCCCCATGGCTGACTAATTT
TTTTTATTTATGCAGAGGCCGAGGCCGCCTCTGCCTCTGAGCTATTCCAGAAGTAGTGAGGAGGCTTTTT
TGGAGGCCTAGGCTTTTGCAAAAAGCTCCCGGGAGCTTGTATATCCATTTTCGGATCTGATCAGCACGTG
TTGACAATTAATCATCGGCATAGTATATCGGCATAGTATAATACGACAAGGTGAGGAACTAAACCATGGC
CAAGTTGACCAGTGCCGTTCCGGTGCTCACCGCGCGCGACGTCGCCGGAGCGGTCGAGTTCTGGACCGAC
CGGCTCGGGTTCTCCCGGGACTTCGTGGAGGACGACTTCGCCGGTGTGGTCCGGGACGACGTGACCCTGT
TCATCAGCGCGGTCCAGGACCAGGTGGTGCCGGACAACACCCTGGCCTGGGTGTGGGTGCGCGGCCTGGA
CGAGCTGTACGCCGAGTGGTCGGAGGTCGTGTCCACGAACTTCCGGGACGCCTCCGGGCCGGCCATGACC
GAGATCGGCGAGCAGCCGTGGGGGCGGGAGTTCGCCCTGCGCGACCCGGCCGGCAACTGCGTGCACTTCG
TGGCCGAGGAGCAGGACTGACACGTGCTACGAGATTTCGATTCCACCGCCGCCTTCTATGAAAGGTTGGG
CTTCGGAATCGTTTTCCGGGACGCCGGCTGGATGATCCTCCAGCGCGGGGATCTCATGCTGGAGTTCTTC
GCCCACCCCAACTTGTTTATTGCAGCTTATAATGGTTACAAATAAAGCAATAGCATCACAAATTTCACAA
ATAAAGCATTTTTTTCACTGCATTCTAGTTGTGGTTTGTCCAAACTCATCAATGTATCTTATCATGTCTG
TATACCGTCGACCTCTAGCTAGAGCTTGGCGTAATCATGGTCATAGCTGTTTCCTGTGTGAAATTGTTAT
CCGCTCACAATTCCACACAACATACGAGCCGGAAGCATAAAGTGTAAAGCCTGGGGTGCCTAATGAGTGA
GCTAACTCACATTAATTGCGTTGCGCTCACTGCCCGCTTTCCAGTCGGGAAACCTGTCGTGCCAGCTGCA
TTAATGAATCGGCCAACGCGCGGGGAGAGGCGGTTTGCGTATTGGGCGCTCTTCCGCTTCCTCGCTCACT
GACTCGCTGCGCTCGGTCGTTCGGCTGCGGCGAGCGGTATCAGCTCACTCAAAGGCGGTAATACGGTTAT
CCACAGAATCAGGGGATAACGCAGGAAAGAACATGTGAGCAAAAGGCCAGCAAAAGGCCAGGAACCGTAA
AAAGGCCGCGTTGCTGGCGTTTTTCCATAGGCTCCGCCCCCCTGACGAGCATCACAAAAATCGACGCTCA
AGTCAGAGGTGGCGAAACCCGACAGGACTATAAAGATACCAGGCGTTTCCCCCTGGAAGCTCCCTCGTGC
GCTCTCCTGTTCCGACCCTGCCGCTTACCGGATACCTGTCCGCCTTTCTCCCTTCGGGAAGCGTGGCGCT
TTCTCATAGCTCACGCTGTAGGTATCTCAGTTCGGTGTAGGTCGTTCGCTCCAAGCTGGGCTGTGTGCAC
GAACCCCCCGTTCAGCCCGACCGCTGCGCCTTATCCGGTAACTATCGTCTTGAGTCCAACCCGGTAAGAC
ACGACTTATCGCCACTGGCAGCAGCCACTGGTAACAGGATTAGCAGAGCGAGGTATGTAGGCGGTGCTAC
AGAGTTCTTGAAGTGGTGGCCTAACTACGGCTACACTAGAAGAACAGTATTTGGTATCTGCGCTCTGCTG
AAGCCAGTTACCTTCGGAAAAAGAGTTGGTAGCTCTTGATCCGGCAAACAAACCACCGCTGGTAGCGGTG
GTTTTTTTGTTTGCAAGCAGCAGATTACGCGCAGAAAAAAAGGATCTCAAGAAGATCCTTTGATCTTTTC
TACGGGGTCTGACGCTCAGTGGAACGAAAACTCACGTTAAGGGATTTTGGTCATGAGATTATCAAAAAGG
ATCTTCACCTAGATCCTTTTAAATTAAAAATGAAGTTTTAAATCAATCTAAAGTATATATGAGTAAACTT
GGTCTGACAGTTACCAATGCTTAATCAGTGAGGCACCTATCTCAGCGATCTGTCTATTTCGTTCATCCAT
AGTTGCCTGACTCCCCGTCGTGTAGATAACTACGATACGGGAGGGCTTACCATCTGGCCCCAGTGCTGCA
ATGATACCGCGAGACCCACGCTCACCGGCTCCAGATTTATCAGCAATAAACCAGCCAGCCGGAAGGGCCG
AGCGCAGAAGTGGTCCTGCAACTTTATCCGCCTCCATCCAGTCTATTAATTGTTGCCGGGAAGCTAGAGT
AAGTAGTTCGCCAGTTAATAGTTTGCGCAACGTTGTTGCCATTGCTACAGGCATCGTGGTGTCACGCTCG
TCGTTTGGTATGGCTTCATTCAGCTCCGGTTCCCAACGATCAAGGCGAGTTACATGATCCCCCATGTTGT
GCAAAAAAGCGGTTAGCTCCTTCGGTCCTCCGATCGTTGTCAGAAGTAAGTTGGCCGCAGTGTTATCACT
CATGGTTATGGCAGCACTGCATAATTCTCTTACTGTCATGCCATCCGTAAGATGCTTTTCTGTGACTGGT
GAGTACTCAACCAAGTCATTCTGAGAATAGTGTATGCGGCGACCGAGTTGCTCTTGCCCGGCGTCAATAC
GGGATAATACCGCGCCACATAGCAGAACTTTAAAAGTGCTCATCATTGGAAAACGTTCTTCGGGGCGAAA
ACTCTCAAGGATCTTACCGCTGTTGAGATCCAGTTCGATGTAACCCACTCGTGCACCCAACTGATCTTCA
GCATCTTTTACTTTCACCAGCGTTTCTGGGTGAGCAAAAACAGGAAGGCAAAATGCCGCAAAAAAGGGAA
TAAGGGCGACACGGAAATGTTGAATACTCATACTCTTCCTTTTTCAATATTATTGAAGCATTTATCAGGG
TTATTGTCTCATGAGCGGATACATATTTGAATGTATTTAGAAAAATAAACAAATAGGGGTTCCGCGCACA
TTTCCCCGAAAAGTGCCACCTGACGTCGACGGATCGGGAGATCTCCCGATCCCCTATGGTGCACTCTCAG
TACAATCTGCTCTGATGCCGCATAGTTAAGCCAGTATCTGCTCCCTGCTTGTGTGTTGGAGGTCGCTGAG
TAGTGCGCGAGCAAAATTTAAGCTACAACAAGGCAAGGCTTGACCGACAATTGCATGAAGAATCTGCTTA
GGGTTAGGCGTTTTGCGCTGCTTCGCGATGTACGGGCCAGATATACGCGTT
